Addgene plasmid #68183: pLacIBD::SDRX (GB0673)
Purpose: Provides the LacI Binding Domain fused to SRDX Transcriptional Repressor as a level 0 GoldenBraid part
Depositing lab: Diego Orzaez. Depositing organization: Agencia Estatal Consejo Superior de Investigaciones Científicas, M.P. Publication: GoldenBraid 2.0: a comprehensive DNA assembly framework for plant synthetic biology. Sarrion-Perdigones A, Vazquez-Vilar M, Palaci J, Castelijns B, Forment J, Ziarsolo P, Blanca J, Granell A, Orzaez D. Plant Physiol. 2013 Jul;162(3):1618-31. 10.1104/pp.113.217661 PubMed 23669743.
Backbone
  Vector backbone: pUPD
  Backbone manufacturer: self-made; derived from pGEMT-Easy manufactured by Promega
  Vector type: Synthetic Biology
Growth in bacteria
  Bacterial resistance: Ampicillin, 100 μg/mL
  Growth temperature: 37°C
  Growth strain: DH5alpha
  Copy number: High Copy
Gene/Insert
  Gene/Insert name: LacI Binding Domain fused to SRDX Transcriptional Repressor
  Species: Synthetic
  Insert size (bp): 1035
  Mutation: BsaI and BsmBI sites removed
  Cloning method: Restriction Enzyme; 5′ cloning site BsmBI (destroyed during cloning); 3′ cloning site BsmBI (destroyed during cloning)
  Sequencing primers: 5′ T7; 3′ SP6
Terms and licenses: Academic/Nonprofit Terms; Industry Terms: Not Available to Industry
Depositor comments: insert can be released with BsaI
How to cite: pLacIBD::SDRX (GB0673) was a gift from Diego Orzaez (Addgene plasmid # 68183 ; http://n2t.net/addgene:68183 ; RRID:Addgene_68183)
