[The description below was written by a language model from this plasmid's Addgene catalogue record and pLannotate feature annotations shown in this document.]
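Description:
pLacIBD::SDRX (GB0673) is a level 0 GoldenBraid 2.0 part plasmid for plant synthetic biology, built in pUPD, the universal part domestication vector that the depositors derived from pGEM-T Easy. It is a small (about 4.1 kb), high-copy E. coli cloning plasmid carrying a ColE1/pUC-type origin and a β-lactamase (AmpR) cassette for ampicillin selection. It also has an f1 phage origin and remnants of the lacZα/lac promoter-operator region inherited from the parent vector. T7 and SP6 promoters flank the insertion site and mainly serve as sequencing primer sites.

The payload is a synthetic 1,035 bp coding part in which a LacI DNA-binding domain is fused to the SRDX motif, a short EAR-type repression domain widely used to turn DNA-binding proteins into dominant transcriptional repressors in plants. The feature table annotates a lacI fragment of roughly 1 kb on the forward strand, which accounts for most of the insert. The short SRDX portion is not annotated. A small hit to a hornet peptide just downstream, on the opposite strand, is probably a spurious database match. Internal BsaI and BsmBI sites were removed ("domesticated") so the part is compatible with Type IIS assembly. The insert entered pUPD through BsmBI sites that were destroyed in cloning, and it can be released with BsaI for assembly.

The plasmid has no plant promoter or terminator of its own. It is intended to be combined with other GoldenBraid parts into transcriptional units, yielding a synthetic repressor that would target lac operator-containing promoters in engineered plant gene circuits.
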