Features (pLannotate 1.2.2; 14 found; start..end, strand, type, name):
      9..999     +  CDS            lacI (fragment): lac repressor; lacI; The lac repressor binds to the lac operator to inhibit transcription in E. coli. This inhibition can be relieved by adding lactose or isopropyl-β-D-thiogalactopyranoside (IPTG).
   1072..1134    -  CDS            VESPI_VESMG (fragment): Experimental evidence at protein level: Swiss-Prot protein existence level 1. Shows contractile activity on isolated ileum smooth muscle. From Vespa magnifica (Hornet).
   1146..1164    -  promoter       SP6 promoter: promoter for bacteriophage SP6 RNA polymerase
   1206..1222    -  protein_bind   lac operator: The lac repressor binds to the lac operator to inhibit transcription in E. coli. This inhibition can be relieved by adding lactose or isopropyl-β-D-thiogalactopyranoside (IPTG). lac repressor encoded by lacI
   1230..1260    -  promoter       lac promoter: promoter for the E. coli lac operon
   1275..1296    -  protein_bind   CAP binding site: CAP binding activates transcription in the presence of cAMP. E. coli catabolite activator protein
   1309..1401    -  CDS            lacI (fragment): lac repressor; lacI; The lac repressor binds to the lac operator to inhibit transcription in E. coli. This inhibition can be relieved by adding lactose or isopropyl-β-D-thiogalactopyranoside (IPTG).
   1584..2172    -  rep_origin     ori: high-copy-number ColE1/pMB1/pBR322/pUC origin of replication
   2343..3203    -  CDS            AmpR: β-lactamase; bla; confers resistance to ampicillin, carbenicillin, and related antibiotics
   3204..3308    -  promoter       AmpR promoter: bla
   3335..3385    +  misc_feature   bom (fragment): basis of mobility region from pBR322
   3386..3841    -  rep_origin     f1 ori (sequence partly withheld): f1 bacteriophage origin of replication; arrow indicates direction of (+) strand synthesis
   3845..4002    -  CDS            lacZα (fragment): LacZα fragment of β-galactosidase; lacZ fragment
   4005..4023    +  promoter       T7 promoter: promoter for bacteriophage T7 RNA polymerase
>Addgene plasmid #68183 | pLacIBD::SDRX (GB0673) | depositor full sequence | sequence record 125367 | pLacIBD::SDRX (GB0673) sequence 4095 bps
CTCGAATGGTGAAACCAGTAACGTTATACGATGTCGCAGAGTATGCCGGTGTCTCTTATCAGACCGTTTC
CCGCGTGGTGAACCAGGCCAGCCACGTTTCTGCGAAAACGCGGGAAAAAGTGGAAGCGGCAATGGCGGAG
CTGAATTACATTCCCAACCGCGTGGCACAACAACTGGCGGGCAAACAGTCGTTGCTGATTGGCGTTGCCA
CCTCCAGTCTGGCCCTGCACGCGCCGTCGCAAATTGTCGCGGCGATTAAATCTCGCGCCGATCAACTGGG
TGCCAGCGTGGTGGTGTCGATGGTAGAACGAAGCGGCGTCGAAGCCTGTAAAGCGGCGGTGCACAATCTT
CTCGCGCAACGCGTCAGTGGGCTGATCATTAACTATCCGCTGGATGACCAGGATGCCATTGCTGTGGAAG
CTGCCTGCACTAATGTTCCGGCGTTATTTCTTGATGTCTCTGACCAGACACCCATCAACAGTATTATTTT
CTCCCATGAAGACGGTACGCGACTGGGCGTGGAGCATCTGGTCGCATTGGGTCACCAGCAAATCGCGCTG
TTAGCGGGCCCATTAAGTTCTGTCTCGGCGCGTCTGCGTCTGGCTGGCTGGCATAAATATCTCACTCGCA
ATCAAATTCAGCCGATAGCGGAACGGGAAGGCGACTGGAGTGCCATGTCCGGTTTTCAACAAACCATGCA
AATGCTGAATGAGGGCATCGTTCCCACTGCTATGCTGGTTGCCAACGATCAGATGGCGCTGGGCGCAATG
CGCGCCATTACCGAGTCCGGGCTGCGCGTTGGTGCGGATATCTCGGTAGTGGGATACGACGATACCGAAG
ACAGCTCATGTTATATCCCGCCGTTAACCACCATCAAACAGGATTTTCGCCTGCTGGGGCAAACCAGCGT
GGACCGCTTGCTGCAACTCTCTCAGGGCCAGGCGGTGAAGGGCAATCAGCTGTTGCCCGTATCACTGGTG
AAAAGAAAAACCACCCTGGAGCCACTTGATCTTGATCTTGAACTTAGACTTGGTTTTGCTTAGGCTTCGA
GACCACTCATCGCCCAATCACTAGTGAATTCGCGGCCGCCTGCAGGTCGACCATATGGGAGAGCTCCCAA
CGCGTTGGATGCATAGCTTGAGTATTCTATAGTGTCACCTAAATAGCTTGGCGTAATCATGGTCATAGCT
GTTTCCTGTGTGAAATTGTTATCCGCTCACAATTCCACACAACATACGAGCCGGAAGCATAAAGTGTAAA
GCCTGGGGTGCCTAATGAGTGAGCTAACTCACATTAATTGCGTTGCGCTCACTGCCCGCTTTCCAGTCGG
GAAACCTGTCGTGCCAGCTGCATTAATGAATCGGCCAACGCGCGGGGAGAGGCGGTTTGCGTATTGGGCG
CTCTTCCGCTTCCTCGCTCACTGACTCGCTGCGCTCGGTCGTTCGGCTGCGGCGAGCGGTATCAGCTCAC
TCAAAGGCGGTAATACGGTTATCCACAGAATCAGGGGATAACGCAGGAAAGAACATGTGAGCAAAAGGCC
AGCAAAAGGCCAGGAACCGTAAAAAGGCCGCGTTGCTGGCGTTTTTCCATAGGCTCCGCCCCCCTGACGA
GCATCACAAAAATCGACGCTCAAGTCAGAGGTGGCGAAACCCGACAGGACTATAAAGATACCAGGCGTTT
CCCCCTGGAAGCTCCCTCGTGCGCTCTCCTGTTCCGACCCTGCCGCTTACCGGATACCTGTCCGCCTTTC
TCCCTTCGGGAAGCGTGGCGCTTTCTCATAGCTCACGCTGTAGGTATCTCAGTTCGGTGTAGGTCGTTCG
CTCCAAGCTGGGCTGTGTGCACGAACCCCCCGTTCAGCCCGACCGCTGCGCCTTATCCGGTAACTATCGT
CTTGAGTCCAACCCGGTAAGACACGACTTATCGCCACTGGCAGCAGCCACTGGTAACAGGATTAGCAGAG
CGAGGTATGTAGGCGGTGCTACAGAGTTCTTGAAGTGGTGGCCTAACTACGGCTACACTAGAAGAACAGT
ATTTGGTATCTGCGCTCTGCTGAAGCCAGTTACCTTCGGAAAAAGAGTTGGTAGCTCTTGATCCGGCAAA
CAAACCACCGCTGGTAGCGGTGGTTTTTTTGTTTGCAAGCAGCAGATTACGCGCAGAAAAAAAGGATCTC
AAGAAGATCCTTTGATCTTTTCTACGGGGTCTGACGCTCAGTGGAACGAAAACTCACGTTAAGGGATTTT
GGTCATGAGATTATCAAAAAGGATCTTCACCTAGATCCTTTTAAATTAAAAATGAAGTTTTAAATCAATC
TAAAGTATATATGAGTAAACTTGGTCTGACAGTTACCAATGCTTAATCAGTGAGGCACCTATCTCAGCGA
TCTGTCTATTTCGTTCATCCATAGTTGCCTGACTCCCCGTCGTGTAGATAACTACGATACGGGAGGGCTT
ACCATCTGGCCCCAGTGCTGCAATGATACCGCGAGGCCCACGCTCACCGGCTCCAGATTTATCAGCAATA
AACCAGCCAGCCGGAAGGGCCGAGCGCAGAAGTGGTCCTGCAACTTTATCCGCCTCCATCCAGTCTATTA
ATTGTTGCCGGGAAGCTAGAGTAAGTAGTTCGCCAGTTAATAGTTTGCGCAACGTTGTTGCCATTGCTAC
AGGCATCGTGGTGTCACGCTCGTCGTTTGGTATGGCTTCATTCAGCTCCGGTTCCCAACGATCAAGGCGA
GTTACATGATCCCCCATGTTGTGCAAAAAAGCGGTTAGCTCCTTCGGTCCTCCGATCGTTGTCAGAAGTA
AGTTGGCCGCAGTGTTATCACTCATGGTTATGGCAGCACTGCATAATTCTCTTACTGTCATGCCATCCGT
AAGATGCTTTTCTGTGACTGGTGAGTACTCAACCAAGTCATTCTGAGAATAGTGTATGCGGCGACCGAGT
TGCTCTTGCCCGGCGTCAATACGGGATAATACCGCGCCACATAGCAGAACTTTAAAAGTGCTCATCATTG
GAAAACGTTCTTCGGGGCGAAAACTCTCAAGGATCTTACCGCTGTTGAGATCCAGTTCGATGTAACCCAC
TCGTGCACCCAACTGATCTTCAGCATCTTTTACTTTCACCAGCGTTTCTGGGTGAGCAAAAACAGGAAGG
CAAAATGCCGCAAAAAAGGGAATAAGGGCGACACGGAAATGTTGAATACTCATACTCTTCCTTTTTCAAT
ATTATTGAAGCATTTATCAGGGTTATTGTCTCATGAGCGGATACATATTTGAATGTATTTAGAAAAATAA
ACAAATAGGGGTTCCGCGCACATTTCCCCGAAAAGTGCCACCTGATGCGGTGTGAAATACCGCACAGATG
CGTAAGGAGAAAATACCGCATCAGGAAATTGTAAGCGTTAATATTTTGTTAAAATTCGCGTTAAATTTTT
GTTAAATCAGCTCATTTTTTAACCAATAGGCCGAAATCGGCAAAATCCCTTATAAATCAAAAGAATAGAC
CGAGATAGGGT
[37 nt withheld, positions 3512-3548]
AAAGAACGTGGACTCCAACGTCAAAGGGCGAAAAACCGTCTATCAGGGCGCTGGCCCACTACGTGAACCA
TCACCCT
[91 nt withheld, positions 3626-3716]
G
[124 nt withheld, positions 3718-3841]
CCATTCGCCATTCAGGCTGCGCAACTGTTGGGAAGGGCGATCGGTGCGGGCCTCTTCGCTATTACGCCAG
CTGGCGAAAGGGGGATGTGCTGCAAGGCGATTAAGTTGGGTAACGCCAGGGTTTTCCCAGTCACGACGTT
GTAAAACGACGGCCAGTGAATTGTAATACGACTCACTATAGGGCGAATTGGGCCCGACGTCGCATGCTCC
CGGCCGCCATGGCGGCCGCGGGAATTCGATGGGCGATGAGTGGT
