>Addgene plasmid #68183 | pLacIBD::SDRX (GB0673) | addgene partial sequence | sequence record 125366 | SP6 5'-ATTTAGGTGACACTATAG-3'
CATATGGTCGACCTGCAGGCGGCCGCGAATTCACTAGTGATTGGGCGATGAGTGGTCTCGAAGCCTAAGC
AAAACCAAGTCTAAGTTCAAGATCAAGATCAAGTGGCTCCAGGGTGGTTTTTCTTTTCACCAGTGATACG
GGCAACAGCTGATTGCCCTTCACCGCCTGGCCCTGAGAGAGTTGCAGCAAGCGGTCCACGCTGGTTTGCC
CCAGCAGGCGAAAATCCTGTTTGATGGTGGTTAACGGCGGGATATAACATGAGCTGTCTTCGGTATCGTC
GTATCCCACTACCGAGATATCCGCACCAACGCGCAGCCCGGACTCGGTAATGGCGCGCATTGCGCCCAGC
GCCATCTGATCGTTGGCAACCAGCATAGCAGTGGGAACGATGCCCTCATTCAGCATTTGCATGGTTTGTT
GAAAACCGGACATGGCACTCCAGTCGCCTTCCCGTTCCGCTATCGGCTGAATTTGATTGCGAGTGAGATA
TTTATGCCAGCCAGCCAGACGCAGACGCGCCGAGACAGAACTTAATGGGCCCGCTAACAGCGCGATTTGC
TGGTGACCCAATGCGACCAGATGCTCCACGCCCAGTCGCGTACCGTCTTCATGGGAGAAAATAATACTGT
TGATGGGTGTCTGGTCAGAGACATCAAGAAATAACGCCGGAACATTAGTGCAGGCAGCTTCCACAGCAAT
GGCATCCTGGTCATCCAGCGGATAGTTAATGATCAGCCCACTGACGCGTTGCGCGAGAAGATTGTGCACC
GCCGCTTTACAGGCTTCGACGCCGCTTCGTTCTACCATCGACACCACCACGCTGGCACC
