>Addgene plasmid #68183 | pLacIBD::SDRX (GB0673) | addgene partial sequence | sequence record 127868 | T7 5'-TAATACGACTCACTATAGGG-3'
CTCCGGCCGCCATGGCGGCCGCGGGAATTCGATTGGGCGATGAGTGGTCTCGAATGGTGAAACCAGTAAC
GTTATACGATGTCGCAGAGTATGCCGGTGTCTCTTATCAGACCGTTTCCCGCGTGGTGAACCAGGCCAGC
CACGTTTCTGCGAAAACGCGGGAAAAAGTGGAAGCGGCAATGGCGGAGCTGAATTACATTCCCAACCGCG
TGGCACAACAACTGGCGGGCAAACAGTCGTTGCTGATTGGCGTTGCCACCTCCAGTCTGGCCCTGCACGC
GCCGTCGCAAATTGTCGCGGCGATTAAATCTCGCGCCGATCAACTGGGTGCCAGCGTGGTGGTGTCGATG
GTAGAACGAAGCGGCGTCGAAGCCTGTAAAGCGGCGGTGCACAATCTTCTCGCGCAACGCGTCAGTGGGC
TGATCATTAACTATCCGCTGGATGACCAGGATGCCATTGCTGTGGAAGCTGCCTGCACTAATGTTCCGGC
GTTATTTCTTGATGTCTCTGACCAGACACCCATCAACAGTATTATTTTCTCCCATGAAGACGGTACGCGA
CTGGGCGTGGAGCATCTGGTCGCATTGGGTCACCAGCAAATCGCGCTGTTAGCGGGCCCATTAAGTTCTG
TCTCGGCGCGTCTGCGTCTGGCTGGCTGGCATAAATATCTCACTCGCAATCAAATTCAGCCGATAGCGGA
ACGGGAAGGCGACTGGAGTGCCATGTCCGGTTTTCAACAAACCATGCAAATGCTGAATGAGGGCATCGTT
CCCACTGCTATGCTGGTTGCCAACGATCAGATGGCGCTGGGCGCAATGCGCGCCATTACCGAGTCCGGGC
TGCGCGTTGGTGCGGATATCTCGGTAGTGGGATACGACGATACCGAA
